>Addgene plasmid #152601 | pGBW-m4134367 | depositor full sequence | sequence record 295613 | Full Sequence
CACCATGTACACTCGCTATGTCGATAACAACTTCTGTGGCCCTGATGGCTACCCTCTTGAGTGCATTAAA
GACCTTCTAGCACGTGCTGGTAAAGCTTCATGCACTTTGTCCGAACAACTGGACTTTATTGACACTAAGA
GGGGTGTATACTGCTGCCGTGAACATGAGCATGAAATTGCTTGGTACACGGAACGTTCTGAAAAGAGCTA
TGAATTGCAGACACCTTTTGAAATTAAATTGGCAAAGAAATTTGACACCTTCAATGGGGAATGTCCAAAT
TTTGTATTTCCCTTAAATTCCATAATCAAGACTATTCAACCAAGGGTTGAAAAGAAAAAGCTTGATGGCT
TTATGGGTAGAATTCGATCTGTCTATCCAGTTGCGTCACCAAATGAATGCAACCAAATGTGCCTTTCAAC
TCTCATGAAGTGTGATCATTGTGGTGAAACTTCATGGCAGACGGGCGATTTTGTTAAAGCCACTTGCGAA
TTTTGTGGCACTGAGAATTTGACTAAAGAAGGTGCCACTACTTGTGGTTACTTACCCCAAAATGCTGTTG
TTAAAATTTATTGTCCAGCATGTCACAATTCAGAAGTAGGACCTGAGCATAGTCTTGCCGAATACCATAA
TGAATCTGGCTTGAAAACCATTCTTCGTAAGGGTGGTCGCACTATTGCCTTTGGAGGCTGTGTGTTCTCT
TATGTTGGTTGCCATAACAAGTGTGCCTATTGGGTTCCACGTGCTAGCGCTAACATAGGTTGTAACCATA
CAGGTGTTGTTGGAGAAGGTTCCGAAGGTCTTAATGACAACCTTCTTGAAATACTCCAAAAAGAGAAAGT
CAACATCAATATTGTTGGTGACTTTAAACTTAATGAAGAGATCGCCATTATTTTGGCATCTTTTTCTGCT
TCCACAAGTGCTTTTGTGGAAACTGTGAAAGGTTTGGATTATAAAGCATTCAAACAAATTGTTGAATCCT
GTGGTAATTTTAAAGTTACAAAAGGAAAAGCTAAAAAAGGTGCCTGGAATATTGGTGAACAGAAATCAAT
ACTGAGTCCTCTTTATGCATTTGCATCAGAGGCTGCTCGTGTTGTACGATCAATTTTCTCCCGCACTCTT
GAAACTGCTCAAAATTCTGTGCGTGTTTTACAGAAGGCCGCTATAACAATACTAGATGGAATTTCACAGT
ATTCACTGAGACTCATTGATGCTATGATGTTCACATCTGATTTGGCTACTAACAATCTAGTTGTAATGGC
CTACATTACAGGTGGTGTTGTTCAGTTGACTTCGCAGTGGCTAACTAACATCTTTGGCACTGTTTATGAA
AAACTCAAACCCGTCCTTGATTGGCTTGAAGAGAAGTTTAAGGAAGGTGTAGAGTTTCTTAGAGACGGTT
GGGAAATTGTTAAATTTATCTCAACCTGTGCTTGTGAAATTGTCGGTGGACAAATTGTCACCTGTGCAAA
GGAAATTAAGGAGAGTGTTCAGACATTCTTTAAGCTTGTAAATAAATTTTTGGCTTTGTGTGCTGACTCT
ATCATTATTGGTGGAGCTAAACTTAAAGCCTTGAATTTAGGTGAAACATTTGTCACGCACTCAAAGGGAT
TGTACAGAAAGTGTGTTAAATCCAGAGAAGAAACTGGCCTACTCATGCCTCTAAAAGCCCCAAAAGAAAT
TATCTTCTTAGAGGGAGAAACACTTCCCACAGAAGTGTTAACAGAGGAAGTTGTCTTGAAAACTGGTGAT
TTACAACCATTAGAACAACCTACTAGTGAAGCTGTTGAAGCTCCATTGGTTGGTACACCAGTTTGTATTA
ACGGGCTTATGTTGCTCGAAATCAAAGACACAGAAAAGTACTGTGCCCTTGCACCTAATATGATGGTAAC
AAACAATACCTTCACACTCAAAGGCGAAAACCTTTACTTTCAGTCGGGACGGCGAATCCCGGGGCTGATA
AATCCCTGGAAAAGGAGATGGAAGAAGAACTTTATTGCAGTGTCTGCGGCTAACCGGTTCAAAAAGATCA
GTTCAAGCGGCGCCCTAGATTACGACATTCCTACGACCGCCTCCGAGAATCTCTATTTCCAGGGTGAATT
TGGCTTGGCACAACATGACGAGGCCGTCGATAACAAGTTTAATAAAGAACAGCAGAACGCTTTCTATGAG
ATCCTTCACTTACCAAATCTGAACGAAGAGCAACGCAACGCTTTCATTCAGAGCCTGAAAGACGATCCCT
CGCAGTCTGCAAATCTCCTGGCCGAAGCCAAGAAGCTGAATGACGCACAGGCTCCAAAAGTTGATAACAA
GTTTAACAAGGAGCAGCAGAATGCTTTCTACGAGATATTGCACCTTCCTAATCTGAATGAGGAACAAAGA
AATGCATTTATCCAGTCCCTAAAAGACGATCCATCACAGAGTGCCAACCTGCTTGCGGAAGCCAAAAAGC
TCAATGATGCCCAGGCCCCGAAAGTAGACGCGAACCATCAATAAGCTAGCTTGACTGACTGAGATACAGC
GTACCTTCAGCTCACAGACATGATAAGATACATTGATGAGTTTGGACAAACCACAACTAGAATGCAGTGA
AAAAAATGCTTTATTTGTGAAATTTGTGATGCTATTGCTTTATTTGTAACCATTATAAGCTGCAATAAAC
AAGTTAACAACAACAATTGCATTCATTTTATGTTTCAGGTTCAGGGGGAGGTGTGGGAGGTTTTTTAAAG
CAAGTAAAACCTCTACAAATGTGGTATTGGCCCATCTCTATCGGTATCGTAGCATAACCCCTTGGGGCCT
CTAAACGGGTCTTGAGGGGTTTTTTGTGCCCCTCGGGCCGGATTGCTATCTACCGGCATTGGCGCAGAAA
AAAATGCCTGATGCGACGCTGCGCGTCTTATACTCCCACATATGCCAGATTCAGCAACGGATACGGCTTC
CCCAACTTGCCCACTTCCATACGTGTCCTCCTTACCAGAAATTTATCCTTAAGGTCGTCAGCTATCCTGC
AGGCGATCTCTCGATTTCGATCAAGACATTCCTTTAATGGTCTTTTCTGGACACCACTAGGGGTCAGAAG
TAGTTCATCAAACTTTCTTCCCTCCCTAATCTCATTGGTTACCTTGGGCTATCGAAACTTAATTAACCAG
TCAAGTCAGCTACTTGGCGAGATCGACTTGTCTGGGTTTCGACTACGCTCAGAATTGCGTCAGTCAAGTT
CGATCTGGTCCTTGCTATTGCACCCGTTCTCCGATTACGAGTTTCATTTAAATCATGTGAGCAAAAGGCC
AGCAAAAGGCCAGGAACCGTAAAAAGGCCGCGTTGCTGGCGTTTTTCCATAGGCTCCGCCCCCCTGACGA
GCATCACAAAAATCGACGCTCAAGTCAGAGGTGGCGAAACCCGACAGGACTATAAAGATACCAGGCGTTT
CCCCCTGGAAGCTCCCTCGTGCGCTCTCCTGTTCCGACCCTGCCGCTTACCGGATACCTGTCCGCCTTTC
TCCCTTCGGGAAGCGTGGCGCTTTCTCATAGCTCACGCTGTAGGTATCTCAGTTCGGTGTAGGTCGTTCG
CTCCAAGCTGGGCTGTGTGCACGAACCCCCCGTTCAGCCCGACCGCTGCGCCTTATCCGGTAACTATCGT
CTTGAGTCCAACCCGGTAAGACACGACTTATCGCCACTGGCAGCAGCCACTGGTAACAGGATTAGCAGAG
CGAGGTATGTAGGCGGTGCTACAGAGTTCTTGAAGTGGTGGCCTAACTACGGCTACACTAGAAGAACAGT
ATTTGGTATCTGCGCTCTGCTGAAGCCAGTTACCTTCGGAAAAAGAGTTGGTAGCTCTTGATCCGGCAAA
CAAACCACCGCTGGTAGCGGTGGTTTTTTTGTTTGCAAGCAGCAGATTACGCGCAGAAAAAAAGGATCTC
AAGAAGATCCTTTGATCTTTTCTACGGGGTCTGACGCTCAGTGGAACGAAAACTCACGTTAAGGGATTTT
GGTCATGAGATTATCAAAAAGGATCTTCACCTAGATCCTTTTAAATTAAAAATGAAGTTTTAAATCAATC
TAAAGTATATATGAGTAAACTTGGTCTGACAGTTACCAATGCTTAATCAGTGAGGCACCTATCTCAGCGA
TCTGTCTATTTCGTTCATCCATAGTTGCATTTAAATTTCCGAACTCTCCAAGGCCCTCGTCGGAAAATCT
TCAAACCTTTCGTCCGATCCATCTTGCAGGCTACCTCTCGAACGAACTATCGCAAGTCTCTTGGCCGGCC
TTGCGCCTTGGCTATTGCTTGGCAGCGCCTATCGCCAGGTATTACTCCAATCCCGAATATCCGAGATCGG
GATCACCCGAGAGAAGTTCAACCTACATCCTCAATCCCGATCTATCCGAGATCCGAGGAATATCGAAATC
GGGGCGCGCCTGGCCTCCGCGCCGGGTTTTGGCGCCTCCCGCGGGCGCCCCCCTCGTCACGGCGAGCGCT
GCCACGTCAGACGAAGGGCGCAGGAGCGTCCTGATCCTTCCGCCCGGACGCTCAGGACAGCGGCCCGCTG
CTCATAAGACTCGGCCTTAGAACCCCAGTATCAGCAGAAGGACATTTTAGGACGGGACTTGGGTGACTCT
AGGGCACTGGTTTTCTTTCCAGAGAGCGGAACAGGCGAGGAAAAGTAGTCCCTTCTCGGCGATTCTGCGG
AGGGATCTCCGTGGGGCGGTGAACGCCGATGATTATATAAGGACGCGCCGGGTGTGGCACAGCTAGTTCC
GTCGCAGCCGGGATTTGGGTCGCGGTTCTTGTTTGTGGATCGCTGTGATCGTCACTTGGTGAGTAGCGGG
CTGCTGGGCTGGCCGGGGCTTTCGTGGCCGCCGGGCCGCTCGGTGGGACGGAAGCGTGTGGAGAGACCGC
CAAGGGCTGTAGTCTGGGTCCGCGAGCAAGGTTGCCCTGAACTGGGGGTTGGGGGGAGCGCAGCAAAATG
GCGGCTGTTCCCGAGTCTTGAATGGAAGACGCTTGTGAGGCGGGCTGTGAGGTCGTTGAAACAAGGTGGG
GGGCATGGTGGGCGGCAAGAACCCAAGGTCTTGAGCCCTTCGCTAATGCGGGAAAGCTCTTATTCGGGTG
AGATGGGCTGGGCACCATCTGGGGACCCTGACGTGAAGTTTGTCACTGACTGGAGAACTCGGTTTGTCGT
CTGTTGCGGGGGCGGCAGTTATGGCGGTGCCGTTGGGCAGTGCACCCGTACCTTTGGGAGCGCGCGCCCT
CGTCGTGTCGTGACGTCACCCGTTCTGTTGGCTTATAATGCAGGGTGGGGCCACCTGCCGGTAGGTGTGC
GGTAGGCTTTTCTCCGTCGCAGGACGCAGGGTTCGGGCCTAGGGTAGGCTCTCCTGAATCGACAGGCGCC
GGACCTCTGGTGAGGGGAGGGATAAGTGAGGCGTCAGTTTCTTTGGTCGGTTTTATGTACCTATCTTCTT
AAGTAGCTGAAGCTCCGGTTTTGAACTATGCGCTCGGGGTTGGCGAGTGTGTTTTGTGAAGTTTTTTAGG
CACCTTTTGAAATGTAATCATTTGGGTCAATATGTAATTTTCAGTGTTAGACTTGTAAATTGTCCGCTAA
ATTCTGGCCGTTTTTGGCTTTTTTGTTAGACAACATGACCGAGTACAAGCCCACGGTGCGCCTCGCCACC
CGCGACGACGTCCCCAGGGCCGTACGCACCCTCGCCGCCGCGTTCGCCGACTACCCCGCCACGCGCCACA
CCGTCGATCCGGACCGCCACATCGAGCGGGTCACCGAGCTGCAAGAACTCTTCCTCACGCGCGTCGGGCT
CGACATCGGCAAGGTGTGGGTCGCGGACGACGGCGCCGCGGTGGCGGTCTGGACCACGCCGGAGAGCGTC
GAAGCGGGGGCGGTGTTCGCCGAGATCGGCCCGCGCATGGCCGAGTTGAGCGGTTCCCGGCTGGCCGCGC
AGCAACAGATGGAGGGCCTCCTGGCGCCGCACCGGCCCAAGGAGCCCGCGTGGTTCCTGGCCACCGTCGG
CGTCTCGCCCGACCACCAGGGCAAGGGTCTGGGCAGCGCCGTCGTGCTCCCCGGAGTGGAGGCCGCCGAG
CGCGCCGGGGTGCCCGCCTTCCTGGAGACCTCCGCGCCCCGCAACCTCCCCTTCTACGAGCGGCTCGGCT
TCACCGTCACCGCCGACGTCGAGGTGCCCGAAGGACCGCGCACCTGGTGCATGACCCGCAAGCCCGGTGC
CTAGGCTAGTATGTAAGCCTAGTCTTAGATAATAAAATCGCTATCCATCGAAGATGGATGTGTGTTGGTT
TTTTGTGTGTGTAACGCTAGGCGCGCCTGGTGTACCGAGAACGATCCTCTCAGTGCGAGTCTCGACGATC
CATATCGTTGCTTGGCAGTCAGCCAGTCGGAATCCAGCTTGGGACCCAGGAAGTCCAATCGTCAGATATT
GTACTCAAGCCTGGTCACGGCAGCGTACCGATCTGTTTAAACCTAGATATTGATAGTCTGATCGGTCAAC
GTATAATCGAGTCCTAGCTTTTGCAAACATCTATCAAGAGACAGGATCAGCAGGAGGCTTTCGCATGAGT
ATTCAACATTTCCGTGTCGCCCTTATTCCCTTTTTTGCGGCATTTTGCCTTCCTGTTTTTGCTCACCCAG
AAACGCTGGTGAAAGTAAAAGATGCTGAAGATCAGTTGGGTGCGCGAGTGGGTTACATCGAACTGGATCT
CAACAGCGGTAAGATCCTTGAGAGTTTTCGCCCCGAAGAACGCTTTCCAATGATGAGCACTTTTAAAGTT
CTGCTATGTGGCGCGGTATTATCCCGTATTGACGCCGGGCAAGAGCAACTCGGTCGCCGCATACACTATT
CTCAGAATGACTTGGTTGAGTATTCACCAGTCACAGAAAAGCATCTTACGGATGGCATGACAGTAAGAGA
ATTATGCAGTGCTGCCATAACCATGAGTGATAACACTGCGGCCAACTTACTTCTGACAACGATTGGAGGA
CCGAAGGAGCTAACCGCTTTTTTGCACAACATGGGGGATCATGTAACTCGCCTTGATCGTTGGGAACCGG
AGCTGAATGAAGCCATACCAAACGACGAGCGTGACACCACGATGCCTGTAGCAATGGCAACAACCTTGCG
TAAACTATTAACTGGCGAACTACTTACTCTAGCTTCCCGGCAACAGTTGATAGACTGGATGGAGGCGGAT
AAAGTTGCAGGACCACTTCTGCGCTCGGCCCTTCCGGCTGGCTGGTTTATTGCTGATAAATCTGGAGCCG
GTGAGCGTGGGTCTCGCGGTATCATTGCAGCACTGGGGCCAGATGGTAAGCCCTCCCGTATCGTAGTTAT
CTACACGACGGGGAGTCAGGCAACTATGGATGAACGAAATAGACAGATCGCTGAGATAGGTGCCTCACTG
ATTAAGCATTGGTAACCGATTCTAGGTGCATTGGCGCAGAAAAAAATGCCTGATGCGACGCTGCGCGTCT
TATACTCCCACATATGCCAGATTCAGCAACGGATACGGCTTCCCCAACTTGCCCACTTCCATACGTGTCC
TCCTTACCAGAAATTTATCCTTAAGATCGTTTAAACTCGACTCTGGCTCTATCGAATCTCCGTCGTTTCG
AGCTTACGCGAACAGCCGTGGCGCTCATTTGCTCGTCGGGCATCGAATCTCGTCAGCTATCGTCAGCTTA
CCTTTTTGGCAGCGATCGCGGCTCCCGACATCTTGGACCATTAGCTCCACAGGTATCTTCTTCCCTCTAG
TGGTCATAACAGCAGCTTCAGCTACCTCTCAATTCAAAAAACCCCTCAAGACCCGTTTAGAGGCCCCAAG
GGGTTATGCTATCAATCGTTGCGTTACACACACAAAAAACCAACACACATCCATCTTCGATGGATAGCGA
TTTTATTATCTAACTGCTGATCGAGTGTAGCCAGATCTAGTAATCAATTACGGGGTCATTAGTTCATAGC
CCATATATGGAGTTCCGCGTTACATAACTTACGGTAAATGGCCCGCCTGGCTGACCGCCCAACGACCCCC
GCCCATTGACGTCAATAATGACGTATGTTCCCATAGTAACGCCAATAGGGACTTTCCATTGACGTCAATG
GGTGGAGTATTTACGGTAAACTGCCCACTTGGCAGTACATCAAGTGTATCATATGCCAAGTACGCCCCCT
ATTGACGTCAATGACGGTAAATGGCCCGCCTGGCATTATGCCCAGTACATGACCTTATGGGACTTTCCTA
CTTGGCAGTACATCTACGTATTAGTCATCGCTATTACCATGCTGATGCGGTTTTGGCAGTACATCAATGG
GCGTGGATAGCGGTTTGACTCACGGGGATTTCCAAGTCTCCACCCCATTGACGTCAATGGGAGTTTGTTT
TGGCACCAAAATCAACGGGACTTTCCAAAATGTCGTAACAACTCCGCCCCATTGACGCAAATGGGCGGTA
GGCGTGTACGGTGGGAGGTCTATATAAGCAGAGCTGGTTTAGTGAACCGTCAGATCAGATCTTTGTCGAT
CCTACCATCCACTCGACACACCCGCCAGCGGCCGC
Features (pLannotate 1.2.2; 21 found; start..end, strand, type, name):
      8..1915    +  CDS            R1A_SARS2 (fragment): Experimental evidence at protein level: Swiss-Prot protein existence level 1. [Non-structural protein 10]: Plays a pivotal role in viral transcription by stimulating both nsp14 3'-5' exoribonuclease and nsp16 2'-O-methyltransferase activities. Therefore plays an essential role in viral mRNAs cap methylation. From Severe acute respiratory syndrome coronavirus 2 (2019-nCoV) (SARS-CoV-2).
   1970..2047    +  CDS            MYLK2 (fragment): MYLK2_HUMAN - Experimental evidence at protein level: Swiss-Prot protein existence level 1. Implicated in the level of global muscle contraction and cardiac function. Phosphorylates a specific serine in the N-terminus of a myosin light chain. From Homo sapiens (Human).
   2129..2479    +  CDS            spa (fragment): SPA_STAAU - Experimental evidence at protein level: Swiss-Prot protein existence level 1. Plays a role in the inhibition of the host innate and adaptive immune responses. Possesses five immunoglobulin-binding domains that capture both the fragment crystallizable region (Fc region) and the Fab region (part of Ig that identifies antigen) of immunoglobulins (By similarity). In turn, Staphylococcus aureus is protected from phagocytic killing via inhibition of Ig Fc region. In addition, the host elicited B-cell response is prevented due to a decrease of antibody-secreting cell proliferation that en
   2544..2665    -  polyA_signal   SV40 poly(A) signal: SV40 polyadenylation signal
   2688..2757    -  CDS            large T antigen (fragment): large T antigen from SV40 (simian virus 40)
   2780..2826    +  terminator     T7 terminator: transcription terminator for bacteriophage T7 RNA polymerase
   2856..2992    +  terminator     rrnG terminator: transcription terminator from the E. coli ribosomal RNA rrnG operon (Albrechtsen et al., 1991)
   3037..3108    +  misc_feature   3' β-globin insulator: insulator downstream of the human β-globin locus (Farrell et al., 2002)
   3334..3922    -  rep_origin     ori: high-copy-number ColE1/pMB1/pBR322/pUC origin of replication
   4094..4158    -  CDS            bla(M) (fragment): β-lactamase lacking the signal sequence; bla(M); allows cytosolic expression of β-lactamase
   4422..5631    +  promoter       UbC promoter: human ubiquitin C promoter
   5635..6232    +  CDS            PuroR (fragment): puromycin N-acetyltransferase; pac from Streptomyces; confers resistance to puromycin
   6261..6309    +  polyA_signal   poly(A) signal: synthetic polyadenylation signal
   6575..7435    +  CDS            AmpR: β-lactamase; bla; confers resistance to ampicillin, carbenicillin, and related antibiotics
   7448..7584    +  terminator     rrnG terminator: transcription terminator from the E. coli ribosomal RNA rrnG operon (Albrechtsen et al., 1991)
   7729..7800    +  misc_feature   5' β-globin insulator: insulator upstream of the human β-globin locus (Farrell et al., 2002)
   7805..7851    -  terminator     T7 terminator: transcription terminator for bacteriophage T7 RNA polymerase
   7869..7917    -  polyA_signal   poly(A) signal: synthetic polyadenylation signal
   7998..8301    +  enhancer       CMV enhancer: human cytomegalovirus immediate early enhancer
   8374..8391    -  promoter       CMV promoter (fragment): human cytomegalovirus (CMV) immediate early promoter
   8454..8505    +  promoter       CMVd2 promoter: truncated human cytomegalovirus (CMV) immediate early promoter that yields moderately reduced expression relative to the full-length promoter
