[The description below was written by a language model from this plasmid's Addgene catalogue record and pLannotate feature annotations shown in this document.]
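Description:
pGBW-m4134367 is a mammalian expression plasmid built on the pTwist_CMV_Puro_6 backbone for producing the SARS-CoV-2 non-structural protein 2 (nsp2), a cleavage product of the ORF1ab replicase polyprotein. It is maintained in E. coli through a high-copy ColE1/pUC-type origin and an ampicillin resistance (β-lactamase) gene. Transfected mammalian cells can be selected with puromycin through a separate cassette in which the human ubiquitin C promoter drives puromycin N-acetyltransferase, followed by a synthetic polyadenylation signal.

The wild-type nsp2 coding sequence, about 1.9 kb, sits downstream of the CMV immediate-early enhancer and promoter elements. The automated annotation matches it to the SARS-CoV-2 replicase polyprotein, but the accompanying functional text refers to nsp10, which is a generic database note rather than a description of this insert. The open reading frame continues into a backbone-encoded C-terminal tag recorded as a TEV-cleavable TAP tag. The feature table is consistent with this, showing a short myosin light chain kinase fragment, likely the calmodulin-binding peptide, followed by immunoglobulin-binding domains of Staphylococcus aureus protein A. Such a tag allows two-step affinity purification: IgG capture, release by TEV protease, then calmodulin binding. An SV40 polyadenylation signal is annotated after the tag, though on the opposite strand. The expression unit is flanked by β-globin insulator elements and by bacterial rrnG and T7 terminators, which help isolate it from neighbouring transcription.

The record supports use for transient or puromycin-selected expression of tagged nsp2 in mammalian cells. The tag design suits purification of the protein or recovery of associated host factors, although no specific application is stated.
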