Addgene plasmid #152601: pGBW-m4134367
Purpose: Mammalian expression plasmid for SARS-CoV-2 nsp2
Depositing lab: Ginkgo Bioworks & Benjie Chen. Depositing organization: Ginkgo Bioworks.
Backbone
  Vector backbone: pTwist_CMV_Puro_6
  Backbone size w/o insert (bp): 6080
  Vector type: Mammalian Expression
  Selectable markers: Puromycin
Growth in bacteria
  Bacterial resistance: Ampicillin, 100 μg/mL
  Growth temperature: 37°C
  Growth strain: DH5alpha
  Copy number: High Copy
Gene/Insert
  Gene/Insert name: SARS-CoV-2 nsp2
  Species: Severe acute respiratory syndrome coronavirus 2
  Insert size (bp): 1907
  Mutation: wt
  Entrez Gene: ORF1ab (a.k.a. GU280_gp01)
  Promoter: CMV
  Tag / fusion protein: Cleavable TEV;TapTag (C terminal on backbone)
  Cloning method: Unknown
Resource information
  A portion of this plasmid was derived from a plasmid made by: GinkgoBioworks
Depositor comments: NCBI reference sequence: YP_009725298.1
How to cite: pGBW-m4134367 was a gift from Ginkgo Bioworks & Benjie Chen (Addgene plasmid # 152601 ; http://n2t.net/addgene:152601 ; RRID:Addgene_152601)
